Addgene plasmid #19853: p3xFLAG-MKL1 D381-506
Depositing lab: Ron Prywes. Depositing organization: Columbia University. Publication: Serum-induced phosphorylation of the serum response factor coactivator MKL1 by the extracellular signal-regulated kinase 1/2 pathway inhibits its nuclear localization. Muehlich S, Wang R, Lee SM, Lewis TC, Dai C, Prywes R. Mol Cell Biol. 2008 Oct;28(20):6302-13. doi: 10.1128/MCB.00427-08. Epub 2008 Aug 11. PubMed 18694962.
Backbone
  Vector backbone: pCMV-3xFLAG-7.1
  Backbone manufacturer: Sigma
  Backbone size w/o insert (bp): 4700
  Vector type: Mammalian Expression
Growth in bacteria
  Bacterial resistance: Ampicillin, 100 μg/mL
  Growth temperature: 37°C
  Growth strain: DH5alpha
  Copy number: High Copy
Gene/Insert
  Gene/Insert name: MKL1 (alt name: MAL, BSAC, MRTF-A)
  Species: H. sapiens (human)
  Insert size (bp): 2800
  Mutation: deleted amino acids 381 to 506
  Entrez Gene: MRTFA (a.k.a. BSAC, MAL, MKL, MKL1, MRTF-A)
  Tag / fusion protein: 3xFLAG (N terminal on backbone)
  Cloning method: Restriction Enzyme; 5′ cloning site EcoRI (not destroyed); 3′ cloning site BamHI (not destroyed)
  Sequencing primers: 5′ NA
Terms and licenses: Academic/Nonprofit Terms; Industry Terms: Not Available to Industry
Depositor comments: The 3xFlag in the vector is from Sigma, p3xFlag-CMV-7.1 has variant flag sequences (DYKDHD) and is recognized well by their anti-flag monoclonal M2.
How to cite: p3xFLAG-MKL1 D381-506 was a gift from Ron Prywes (Addgene plasmid # 19853 ; http://n2t.net/addgene:19853 ; RRID:Addgene_19853)
