[The description below was written by a language model from this plasmid's Addgene catalogue record.]
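Description:
p3xFLAG-MKL1 D381-506 is a mammalian expression plasmid built on the commercial pCMV-3xFLAG-7.1 (p3xFLAG-CMV-7.1) backbone of about 4.7 kb. It is maintained as a high-copy plasmid in E. coli under ampicillin selection. No feature table accompanies the record, so the promoter is not listed explicitly; the backbone name indicates a CMV promoter, which typically gives strong constitutive transcription in transfected mammalian cells. The record lists no mammalian selection marker, consistent with transient transfection use.

The insert, roughly 2.8 kb and cloned between EcoRI and BamHI sites that both remain intact, encodes human MKL1 (also called MAL, BSAC or MRTF-A; gene symbol MRTFA), a coactivator of the serum response factor. This version carries an internal deletion removing amino acids 381 to 506. The protein is expressed as a fusion with an N-terminal 3xFLAG tag supplied by the backbone. The depositor notes that this triple tag contains variant FLAG repeats yet is well recognized by the anti-FLAG M2 monoclonal antibody, allowing detection by immunoblotting, immunoprecipitation or immunofluorescence.

The associated study examined how serum-induced phosphorylation of MKL1 through the ERK1/2 pathway inhibits its nuclear localization. A deletion mutant such as this fits mapping of the regions of MKL1 involved in phosphorylation, subcellular distribution or coactivator function by comparison with the full-length tagged protein. The record does not state the specific functional consequence of removing residues 381 to 506.
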