>Addgene plasmid #19853 | p3xFLAG-MKL1 D381-506 | addgene partial sequence | sequence record 25624 | hMKL1-R 5'-tgtctttctcctgcagcatc-3'
CCTNAGCTCGCCGCCCCCAGGGCTCAGGCAACAGGAGCTAGCATAGGCTCGAAGGCGCTCANTCNTACTC
AGTTTTGGTGCCCGAGACAGGCAGTGATCGCAACTTCAGCTCCTGCTTCAGCTCTGCCACCTTCATGTCG
TCCAGGTTGGCCGGCAGGGCTCCCGGCTTGCCAGTCAGTGAGGTGCTGTTCTGACGTGCCAGCCCACAGG
GCCCAGGGGCGCCCGAGCTGGAGCTGCTATTGGTAGTGGAGAGGCTGCGTACTGGGGGGGTCCCGCTGCT
TCCCAGGGCCTCGCCTGCTGACTTTGGCGGGGCAGGCAGGATGGCCTGGTAGTTGTGGTGCTGCTGCTGC
TGCTGGTTGAGGATCTGCAGCTGGAGGAAGAGCTGCTGCTGCTGCAGGATCTTGGCGTAGGATGAGTCCA
TGGGGGGTGCCCCCCTGTCCTGCTTCTGGTCCGGGGGGATGTACTGGTGGTACTTGAGCTTCTTCACCTT
TGGCTTCAGCTCCTTGGCCTTCTTGCTGCGCTGTGACTTCTCACTGGCAGACTTGGGTTGGCTTTGCTTA
ATGAGTGTGGGGGTGGAATTGGCATTGNGGATAATGNTTCCATTGTCGAGGCTGGGAGNCAGCAGAAGTG
GGGGAAGCAGAGAANGCTGCTCTGCCAGGAAAAGCATTTCTTNGGAATCCCGGCCCATCGGAANTGAGAA
CAACCTGGGTGGGGANGCAGAGTGCACTGANCAATGNTCGCTGATCGGCCTCAGGGTGACGCAAAAACCT
GGATCATGCTGCAGNGNCGGGAAAGACCTCTGACNACNACACTGANCCACTGNAATANGGCAAGAGCTCT
AGTGANAAGAA
