>Addgene plasmid #19853 | p3xFLAG-MKL1 D381-506 | addgene partial sequence | sequence record 25625 | 19853 with hMKL-int2 (CCACTACCAATAGCAGCTCCA)
NGGGCTGGCACGTCAGAACAGCACCTCACTGACTGGCAAGCCGGGAGCCCTGCCGGCCAACCTGGACGAC
ATGAAGGTGGCAGAGCTGAAGCAGGAGCTGAAGTTGCGATCACTGCCTGTCTCGGGCACCAAAACTGAGC
TGATTGAGCGCCTTCGAGCCTATGCTAGCTCCTGTTGCCTGAGCCCTGGGGGGCGGGCGGAGCTAGAGGG
GCGCGACAAGGACCAGATGCTGCAGGAGAAAGACAAGCAGATCGAGGCGCTGACGCGCATGCTCCGGCAG
AAGCAGCAGCTGGTGGAGCGGCTCAAGCTGCAGCTGGAGCAGGAGAAGCGAGCCCAGCAGCCCGCCCCCG
CCCCCGCCCCCCTCGGCACCCCCGTGAAGCAGGAGAGCAGCTTCTCCAGCTGCCAGCTGAGCCAGCAGCC
CCTGGGCCCCGCTCACCCATTCAACCCCAGCCTGGCGGCCCCAGCCACCAACCACATAGACCCTTGTGCT
GTGGCCCCGGGGCCCCCGTCCGTGGTGGTGAAGCAGGAAGCCTTGCAGCCTGAGCCCGAGCCGGTCCCCG
CCCCCCAGTTGCTTCTGGGGCCTCAGGGCCCCAGCCTCATCAAGGGGGTTGCACCTCCCACCCTCATCAC
CGACTCCACAGGGACCCACCTTGTCCTCACCGTGACCAATAAGAATGCAGACAGCCCTGG
